>Addgene plasmid #142589 | TFORF0293 | addgene full sequence | sequence record 395983 | Addgene NGS Result
TTAATGTAGTCTTATGCAATACTCTTGTAGTCTTGCAACATGGTAACGATGAGTTAGCAACATGCCTTAC
AAGGAGAGAAAAAGCACCGTGCATGCCGATTGGTGGAAGTAAGGTGGTACGATCGTGCCTTATTAGGAAG
GCAACAGACGGGTCTGACATGGATTGGACGAACCACTGAATTGCCGCATTGCAGAGATATTGTATTTAAG
TGCCTAGCTCGATACATAAACGGGTCTCTCTGGTTAGACCAGATCTGAGCCTGGGAGCTCTCTGGCTAAC
TAGGGAACCCACTGCTTAAGCCTCAATAAAGCTTGCCTTGAGTGCTTCAAGTAGTGTGTGCCCGTCTGTT
GTGTGACTCTGGTAACTAGAGATCCCTCAGACCCTTTTAGTCAGTGTGGAAAATCTCTAGCAGTGGCGCC
CGAACAGGGACTTGAAAGCGAAAGGGAAACCAGAGGAGCTCTCTCGACGCAGGACTCGGCTTGCTGAAGC
GCGCACGGCAAGAGGCGAGGGGCGGCGACTGGTGAGTACGCCAAAAATTTTGACTAGCGGAGGCTAGAAG
GAGAGAGATGGGTGCGAGAGCGTCAGTATTAAGCGGGGGAGAATTAGATCGCGATGGGAAAAAATTCGGT
TAAGGCCAGGGGGAAAGAAAAAATATAAATTAAAACATATAGTATGGGCAAGCAGGGAGCTAGAACGATT
CGCAGTTAATCCTGGCCTGTTAGAAACATCAGAAGGCTGTAGACAAATACTGGGACAGCTACAACCATCC
CTTCAGACAGGATCAGAAGAACTTAGATCATTATATAATACAGTAGCAACCCTCTATTGTGTGCATCAAA
GGATAGAGATAAAAGACACCAAGGAAGCTTTAGACAAGATAGAGGAAGAGCAAAACAAAAGTAAGACCAC
CGCACAGCAAGCGGCCGCTGATCTTCAGACCTGGAGGAGGAGATATGAGGGACAATTGGAGAAGTGAATT
ATATAAATATAAAGTAGTAAAAATTGAACCATTAGGAGTAGCACCCACCAAGGCAAAGAGAAGAGTGGTG
CAGAGAGAAAAAAGAGCAGTGGGAATAGGAGCTTTGTTCCTTGGGTTCTTGGGAGCAGCAGGAAGCACTA
TGGGCGCAGCGTCAATGACGCTGACGGTACAGGCCAGACAATTATTGTCTGGTATAGTGCAGCAGCAGAA
CAATTTGCTGAGGGCTATTGAGGCGCAACAGCATCTGTTGCAACTCACAGTCTGGGGCATCAAGCAGCTC
CAGGCAAGAATCCTGGCTGTGGAAAGATACCTAAAGGATCAACAGCTCCTGGGGATTTGGGGTTGCTCTG
GAAAACTCATTTGCACCACTGCTGTGCCTTGGAATGCTAGTTGGAGTAATAAATCTCTGGAACAGATTTG
GAATCACACGACCTGGATGGAGTGGGACAGAGAAATTAACAATTACACAAGCTTAATACACTCCTTAATT
GAAGAATCGCAAAACCAGCAAGAAAAGAATGAACAAGAATTATTGGAATTAGATAAATGGGCAAGTTTGT
GGAATTGGTTTAACATAACAAATTGGCTGTGGTATATAAAATTATTCATAATGATAGTAGGAGGCTTGGT
AGGTTTAAGAATAGTTTTTGCTGTACTTTCTATAGTGAATAGAGTTAGGCAGGGATATTCACCATTATCG
TTTCAGACCCACCTCCCAACCCCGAGGGGACCCATGCATTGCATCTCAATTAGTCAGCAACCAGGTGTGG
AAAGTCCCCAGGCTCCCCAGCAGGCAGAAGTATGCAAAGCATGCGTCTCAATTAGTCAGCAACCATAGTC
CCGCCCCTAACTCCGCCCATCCCGCCCCTAACTCCGCCCAGTTCCGCCCATTCTCCGCCCCATGGCTGAC
TAATTTTTTTTATTTATGCAGAGGCCGAGGCCGCCTCGGCCTCTGAGCTATTCCAGAAGTAGTGAGGAGG
CTTTTTTGGAGGCCTAGGCTTTTGCAAAAAGCTTTCTAGAGGTACCACCGGAGCTTACCATGACCGAGTA
CAAGCCCACGGTGCGCCTCGCCACCCGCGACGACGTCCCCAGGGCCGTACGCACCCTCGCCGCCGCGTTC
GCCGACTACCCCGCCACGCGCCACACCGTCGATCCGGACCGCCACATCGAGCGGGTCACCGAGCTGCAAG
AACTCTTCCTCACGCGCGTCGGGCTCGACATCGGCAAGGTGTGGGTCGCGGACGACGGCGCCGCCGTGGC
GGTCTGGACCACGCCGGAGAGCGTCGAAGCGGGGGCGGTGTTCGCCGAGATCGGCCCGCGCATGGCCGAG
TTGAGCGGTTCCCGGCTGGCCGCGCAGCAACAGATGGAAGGCCTCCTGGCGCCGCACCGGCCCAAGGAGC
CCGCGTGGTTCCTGGCCACCGTCGGCGTCTCGCCCGACCACCAGGGCAAGGGTCTGGGCAGCGCCGTCGT
GCTCCCCGGAGTGGAGGCGGCCGAGCGCGCCGGGGTGCCCGCCTTCCTGGAGACCTCCGCGCCCCGCAAC
CTCCCCTTCTACGAGCGGCTCGGCTTCACCGTCACCGCCGACGTCGAGGTGCCCGAAGGACCGCGCACCT
GGTGCATGACCCGCAAGCCCGGTGCCAGTTAACGAATTCTAGATCTTGAGACAAATGGCAGTATTCATCC
ACAATTTTAAAAGAAAAGGGGGGATTGGGGGGTACAGTGCAGGGGAAAGAATAGTAGACATAATAGCAAC
AGACATACAAACTAAAGAATTACAAAAACAAATTACAAAAATTCAAAATTTTCGGGTTTATTACAGGGAC
AGCAGAGATCCACTTTGGCGCCGGCTCGAGGCCTGCAGGTGCAAAGATGGATAAAGTTTTAAACAGAGAG
GAATCTTTGCAGCTAATGGACCTTCTAGGTCTTGAAAGGAGTGGGAATTGGCTCCGGTGCCCGTCAGTGG
GCAGAGCGCACATCGCCCACAGTCCCCGAGAAGTTGGGGGGAGGGGTCGGCAATTGAACCGGTGCCTAGA
GAAGGTGGCGCGGGGTAAACTGGGAAAGTGATGTCGTGTACTGGCTCCGCCTTTTTCCCGAGGGTGGGGG
AGAACCGTATATAAGTGCAGTAGTCGCCGTGAACGTTCTTTTTCGCAACGGGTTTGCCGCCAGAACACAG
GTAAGTGCCGTGTGTGGTTCCCGCGGGCCTGGCCTCTTTACGGGTTATGGCCCTTGCGTGCCTTGAATTA
CTTCCACCTGGCTGCAGTACGTGATTCTTGATCCCGAGCTTCGGGTTGGAAGTGGGTGGGAGAGTTCGAG
GCCTTGCGCTTAAGGAGCCCCTTCGCCTCGTGCTTGAGTTGAGGCCTGGCCTGGGCGCTGGGGCCGCCGC
GTGCGAATCTGGTGGCACCTTCGCGCCTGTCTCGCTGCTTTCGATAAGTCTCTAGCCATTTAAAATTTTT
GATGACCTGCTGCGACGCTTTTTTTCTGGCAAGATAGTCTTGTAAATGCGGGCCAAGATCTGCACACTGG
TATTTCGGTTTTTGGGGCCGCGGGCGGCGACGGGGCCCGTGCGTCCCAGCGCACATGTTCGGCGAGGCGG
GGCCTGCGAGCGCGGCCACCGAGAATCGGACGGGGGTAGTCTCAAGCTGGCCGGCCTGCTCTGGTGCCTG
GCCTCGCGCCGCCGTGTATCGCCCCGCCCTGGGCGGCAAGGCTGGCCCGGTCGGCACCAGTTGCGTGAGC
GGAAAGATGGCCGCTTCCCGGCCCTGCTGCAGGGAGCTCAAAATGGAGGACGCGGCGCTCGGGAGAGCGG
GCGGGTGAGTCACCCACACAAAGGAAAAGGGCCTTTCCGTCCTCAGCCGTCGCTTCATGTGACTCCACGG
AGTACCGGGCGCCGTCCAGGCACCTCGATTAGTTCTCGAGCTTTTGGAGTACGTCGTCTTTAGGTTGGGG
GGAGGGGTTTTATGCGATGGAGTTTCCCCACACTGAGTGGGTGGAGACTGAAGTTAGGCCAGCTTGGCAC
TTGATGTAATTCTCCTTGGAATTTGCCCTTTTTGAGTTTGGATCTTGGTTCATTCTCAAGCCTCAGACAG
TGGTTCAAAGTTTTTTTCTTCCATTTCAGGTGTCGTGAGGCTAGCACCGCCACCATGGGGCGGAAGAAAA
TACAAATCACACGCATAATGGATGAAAGGAACCGACAGACTTTAAGAAAGAAAGGCCTTAATGGTTGTGA
GAGCCCTGATGCTGACGATTACTTTGAGCACAGTCCACTCTCGGAGGACAGATTCAGCAAACTAAATGAA
GATAGTGATTTTATTTTCAAACGAGGCCCTCCTGGTCTGCCACCTCAGAACTTTTCAATGTCTGTCACAG
TTCCAGTGACCAGCCCCAATGCTTTGTCCTACACTAACCCAGGGAGTTCACTGGTGTCCCCATCTTTGGC
AGCCAGCTCAACGTTAACAGATTCAAGCATGCTCTCTCCACCTCAAACCACATTACATAGAAATGTGTCT
CCTGGAGCTCCTCAGAGACCACCAAGTACTGGCAATGCAGGTGGGATGTTGAGCACTACAGACCTCACAG
TGCCAAATGGAGCTGGAAGCAGTCCAGTGGGGAATGGATTTGTAAACTCAAGAGCTTCTCCAAATTTGAT
TGGAGCTACTGGTGCAAATAGCTTAGGCAAAGTCATGCCTACAAAGTCTCCCCCTCCACCAGGTGGTGGT
AATCTTGGAATGAACAGTAGGAAACCAGATCTTCGAGTTGTCATCCCCCCTTCAAGCAAGGGCATGATGC
CTCCACTATCGGAGGAAGAGGAATTGGAGTTGAATACCCAGAGGATCAGTAGTTCTCAAGCCACTCAACC
TCTTGCTACCCCAGTCGTGTCTGTGACAACCCCAAGCTTGCCTCCGCAAGGACTTGTGTACTCAGCAATG
CCGACTGCCTACAACACTGATTATTCACTGACCAGCGCTGACCTGTCAGCCCTTCAAGGCTTCAACTCGC
CAGGAATGCTGTCGCTGGGACAGGTGTCGGCCTGGCAGCAGCACCACCTAGGACAAGCAGCCCTCAGCTC
TCTTGTTGCTGGAGGGCAGTTATCTCAGGGTTCCAATTTATCCATTAATACCAACCAAAACATCAGCATC
AAGTCCGAACCGATTTCACCTCCTCGGGATCGTATGACCCCATCGGGCTTCCAGCAGCAGCAGCAGCAGC
AGCAGCAGCAGCAGCCGCCGCCACCACCGCAGCCCCAGCCACAACCCCCGCAGCCCCAGCCCCGACAGGA
AATGGGGCGCTCCCCTGTGGACAGTCTGAGCAGCTCTAGTAGCTCCTATGATGGCAGTGATCGGGAGGAT
CCACGGGGCGACTTCCATTCTCCAATTGTGCTTGGCCGACCCCCAAACACTGAGGACAGAGAAAGCCCTT
CTGTAAAGCGAATGAGGATGGACGCGTGGGTGACCTAGTAATGAACTAGTCCGTAACTTGAAAGTATTTC
GATTTCTTGGCTTTATATATCTTGTGGAAAGGACGAGAATCTCGGCAACGGCATGGGTTAACGCGTTAAG
TCGACAATCAACCTCTGGATTACAAAATTTGTGAAAGATTGACTGGTATTCTTAACTATGTTGCTCCTTT
TACGCTATGTGGATACGCTGCTTTAATGCCTTTGTATCATGCTATTGCTTCCCGTATGGCTTTCATTTTC
TCCTCCTTGTATAAATCCTGGTTGCTGTCTCTTTATGAGGAGTTGTGGCCCGTTGTCAGGCAACGTGGCG
TGGTGTGCACTGTGTTTGCTGACGCAACCCCCACTGGTTGGGGCATTGCCACCACCTGTCAGCTCCTTTC
CGGGACTTTCGCTTTCCCCCTCCCTATTGCCACGGCGGAACTCATCGCCGCCTGCCTTGCCCGCTGCTGG
ACAGGGGCTCGGCTGTTGGGCACTGACAATTCCGTGGTGTTGTCGGGGAAATCATCGTCCTTTCCTTGGC
TGCTCGCCTGTGTTGCCACCTGGATTCTGCGCGGGACGTCCTTCTGCTACGTCCCTTCGGCCCTCAATCC
AGCGGACCTTCCTTCCCGCGGCCTGCTGCCGGCTCTGCGGCCTCTTCCGCGTCTTCGCCTTCGCCCTCAG
ACGAGTCGGATCTCCCTTTGGGCCGCCTCCCCGCGTCGACTTTAAGACCAATGACTTACAAGGCAGCTGT
AGATCTTAGCCACTTTTTAAAAGAAAAGGGGGGACTGGAAGGGCTAATTCACTCCCAACGAAGACAAGAT
CTGCTTTTTGCTTGTACTGGGTCTCTCTGGTTAGACCAGATCTGAGCCTGGGAGCTCTCTGGCTAACTAG
GGAACCCACTGCTTAAGCCTCAATAAAGCTTGCCTTGAGTGCTTCAAGTAGTGTGTGCCCGTCTGTTGTG
TGACTCTGGTAACTAGAGATCCCTCAGACCCTTTTAGTCAGTGTGGAAAATCTCTAGCAGTACGTATAGT
AGTTCATGTCATCTTATTATTCAGTATTTATAACTTGCAAAGAAATGAATATCAGAGAGTGAGAGGAACT
TGTTTATTGCAGCTTATAATGGTTACAAATAAAGCAATAGCATCACAAATTTCACAAATAAAGCATTTTT
TTCACTGCATTCTAGTTGTGGTTTGTCCAAACTCATCAATGTATCTTATCATGTCTGGCTCTAGCTATCC
CGCCCCTAACTCCGCCCATCCCGCCCCTAACTCCGCCCAGTTCCGCCCATTCTCCGCCCCATGGCTGACT
AATTTTTTTTATTTATGCAGAGGCCGAGGCCGCCTCGGCCTCTGAGCTATTCCAGAAGTAGTGAGGAGGC
TTTTTTGGAGGCCTAGGGACGTACCCAATTCGCCCTATAGTGAGTCGTATTACGCGCGCTCACTGGCCGT
CGTTTTACAACGTCGTGACTGGGAAAACCCTGGCGTTACCCAACTTAATCGCCTTGCAGCACATCCCCCT
TTCGCCAGCTGGCGTAATAGCGAAGAGGCCCGCACCGATCGCCCTTCCCAACAGTTGCGCAGCCTGAATG
GCGAATGGG
[124 nt withheld, positions 7010-7133]
C
[91 nt withheld, positions 7135-7225]
A
[49 nt withheld, positions 7227-7275]
CCTTTGACGTTGGAGTCCACGTTCTTT
[37 nt withheld, positions 7303-7339]
ACCCTATCTCGGTCTATTCTTTTGATTTATAAGGGATTTTGCCGATTTCGGCCTATTGGTTAAAAAATGA
GCTGATTTAACAAAAATTTAACGCGAATTTTAACAAAATATTAACGCTTACAATTTAGGTGGCACTTTTC
GGGGAAATGTGCGCGGAACCCCTATTTGTTTATTTTTCTAAATACATTCAAATATGTATCCGCTCATGAG
ACAATAACCCTGATAAATGCTTCAATAATATTGAAAAAGGAAGAGTATGAGTATTCAACATTTCCGTGTC
GCCCTTATTCCCTTTTTTGCGGCATTTTGCCTTCCTGTTTTTGCTCACCCAGAAACGCTGGTGAAAGTAA
AAGATGCTGAAGATCAGTTGGGTGCACGAGTGGGTTACATCGAACTGGATCTCAACAGCGGTAAGATCCT
TGAGAGTTTTCGCCCCGAAGAACGTTTTCCAATGATGAGCACTTTTAAAGTTCTGCTATGTGGCGCGGTA
TTATCCCGTATTGACGCCGGGCAAGAGCAACTCGGTCGCCGCATACACTATTCTCAGAATGACTTGGTTG
AGTACTCACCAGTCACAGAAAAGCATCTTACGGATGGCATGACAGTAAGAGAATTATGCAGTGCTGCCAT
AACCATGAGTGATAACACTGCGGCCAACTTACTTCTGACAACGATCGGAGGACCGAAGGAGCTAACCGCT
TTTTTGCACAACATGGGGGATCATGTAACTCGCCTTGATCGTTGGGAACCGGAGCTGAATGAAGCCATAC
CAAACGACGAGCGTGACACCACGATGCCTGTAGCAATGGCAACAACGTTGCGCAAACTATTAACTGGCGA
ACTACTTACTCTAGCTTCCCGGCAACAATTAATAGACTGGATGGAGGCGGATAAAGTTGCAGGACCACTT
CTGCGCTCGGCCCTTCCGGCTGGCTGGTTTATTGCTGATAAATCTGGAGCCGGTGAGCGTGGGTCTCGCG
GTATCATTGCAGCACTGGGGCCAGATGGTAAGCCCTCCCGTATCGTAGTTATCTACACGACGGGGAGTCA
GGCAACTATGGATGAACGAAATAGACAGATCGCTGAGATAGGTGCCTCACTGATTAAGCATTGGTAACTG
TCAGACCAAGTTTACTCATATATACTTTAGATTGATTTAAAACTTCATTTTTAATTTAAAAGGATCTAGG
TGAAGATCCTTTTTGATAATCTCATGACCAAAATCCCTTAACGTGAGTTTTCGTTCCACTGAGCGTCAGA
CCCCGTAGAAAAGATCAAAGGATCTTCTTGAGATCCTTTTTTTCTGCGCGTAATCTGCTGCTTGCAAACA
AAAAAACCACCGCTACCAGCGGTGGTTTGTTTGCCGGATCAAGAGCTACCAACTCTTTTTCCGAAGGTAA
CTGGCTTCAGCAGAGCGCAGATACCAAATACTGTTCTTCTAGTGTAGCCGTAGTTAGGCCACCACTTCAA
GAACTCTGTAGCACCGCCTACATACCTCGCTCTGCTAATCCTGTTACCAGTGGCTGCTGCCAGTGGCGAT
AAGTCGTGTCTTACCGGGTTGGACTCAAGACGATAGTTACCGGATAAGGCGCAGCGGTCGGGCTGAACGG
GGGGTTCGTGCACACAGCCCAGCTTGGAGCGAACGACCTACACCGAACTGAGATACCTACAGCGTGAGCT
ATGAGAAAGCGCCACGCTTCCCGAAGGGAGAAAGGCGGACAGGTATCCGGTAAGCGGCAGGGTCGGAACA
GGAGAGCGCACGAGGGAGCTTCCAGGGGGAAACGCCTGGTATCTTTATAGTCCTGTCGGGTTTCGCCACC
TCTGACTTGAGCGTCGATTTTTGTGATGCTCGTCAGGGGGGCGGAGCCTATGGAAAAACGCCAGCAACGC
GGCCTTTTTACGGTTCCTGGCCTTTTGCTGGCCTTTTGCTCACATGTTCTTTCCTGCGTTATCCCCTGAT
TCTGTGGATAACCGTATTACCGCCTTTGAGTGAGCTGATACCGCTCGCCGCAGCCGAACGACCGAGCGCA
GCGAGTCAGTGAGCGAGGAAGCGGAAGAGCGCCCAATACGCAAACCGCCTCTCCCCGCGCGTTGGCCGAT
TCATTAATGCAGCTGGCACGACAGGTTTCCCGACTGGAAAGCGGGCAGTGAGCGCAACGCAATTAATGTG
AGTTAGCTCACTCATTAGGCACCCCAGGCTTTACACTTTATGCTTCCGGCTCGTATGTTGTGTGGAATTG
TGAGCGGATAACAATTTCACACAGGAAACAGCTATGACCATGATTACGCCAAGCGCGCAATTAACCCTCA
CTAAAGGGAACAAAAGCTGGAGCTGCAAGC
Features (pLannotate 1.2.2; 31 found; start..end, strand, type, name):
      5..231     +  promoter       RSV promoter: Rous sarcoma virus enhancer/promoter
    232..412     +  LTR            5' LTR (truncated): truncated 5' long terminal repeat (LTR) from HIV-1
    459..584     +  misc_feature   HIV-1 Ψ: packaging signal of human immunodeficiency virus type 1
    568..931     +  CDS            HIV-1 gag (fragment): gag protein from human immunodeficiency virus 1; gag
   1077..1310    +  misc_feature   RRE: The Rev response element (RRE) of HIV-1 allows for Rev-dependent mRNA export from the nucleus to the cytoplasm.
   1687..1713    +  CDS            Rev (fragment): human immunodeficiency virus 1 (HIV-1) Rev protein; rev; enhances nuclear export of unspliced and incompletely spliced viral mRNAs
   1720..1743    +  promoter       SV40 promoter (fragment): SV40 early promoter
   1744..1815    +  promoter       SV40 promoter (fragment): SV40 enhancer and early promoter
   1839..1974    +  rep_origin     SV40 ori: SV40 origin of replication
   2020..2616    +  CDS            PuroR (fragment): puromycin N-acetyltransferase; pac from Streptomyces; confers resistance to puromycin
   2665..2782    +  misc_feature   cPPT/CTS: central polypurine tract and central termination sequence of HIV-1
   2847..2913    +  CDS            small t antigen (fragment): SV40 (simian virus 40) small t antigen
   2920..4098    +  promoter       EF-1α promoter: strong constitutive promoter for human elongation factor EF-1α
   4115..5425    +  CDS            Mef2a (fragment): MEF2A_MOUSE - Experimental evidence at protein level: Swiss-Prot protein existence level 1. Transcriptional activator which binds specifically to the MEF2 element, 5'-YTA[AT](4)TAR-3', found in numerous muscle-specific genes. Also involved in the activation of numerous growth factor- and stress-induced genes. Mediates cellular functions not only in skeletal and cardiac muscle development, but also in neuronal differentiation and survival. Plays diverse roles in the control of cell growth, survival and apoptosis via p38 MAPK signaling in muscle-specific and/or growth factor-related transcriptio
   5441..5494    +  promoter       U6 promoter (fragment): RNA polymerase III promoter for human U6 snRNA
   5536..6124    +  misc_feature   WPRE: woodchuck hepatitis virus posttranscriptional regulatory element
   6175..6194    +  misc_feature   cPPT/CTS (fragment): central polypurine tract and central termination sequence of HIV-1
   6196..6429    +  LTR            3' LTR (ΔU3): self-inactivating 3' long terminal repeat (LTR) from HIV-1
   6507..6628    +  polyA_signal   SV40 poly(A) signal: SV40 polyadenylation signal
   6668..6803    +  rep_origin     SV40 ori: SV40 origin of replication
   6824..6842    -  promoter       T7 promoter: promoter for bacteriophage T7 RNA polymerase
   6850..7005    +  CDS            lacZα (fragment): LacZα fragment of β-galactosidase; lacZ fragment
   7010..7438    +  rep_origin     f1 ori (sequence partly withheld): f1 bacteriophage origin of replication; arrow indicates direction of (+) strand synthesis
   7491..7595    +  promoter       AmpR promoter: bla
   7596..8456    +  CDS            AmpR: β-lactamase; bla; confers resistance to ampicillin, carbenicillin, and related antibiotics
   8627..9215    +  rep_origin     ori: high-copy-number ColE1/pMB1/pBR322/pUC origin of replication
   9398..9490    +  CDS            lacI (fragment): lac repressor; lacI; The lac repressor binds to the lac operator to inhibit transcription in E. coli. This inhibition can be relieved by adding lactose or isopropyl-β-D-thiogalactopyranoside (IPTG).
   9503..9524    +  protein_bind   CAP binding site: CAP binding activates transcription in the presence of cAMP. E. coli catabolite activator protein
   9539..9569    +  promoter       lac promoter: promoter for the E. coli lac operon
   9577..9593    +  protein_bind   lac operator: The lac repressor binds to the lac operator to inhibit transcription in E. coli. This inhibition can be relieved by adding lactose or isopropyl-β-D-thiogalactopyranoside (IPTG). lac repressor encoded by lacI
   9638..9656    +  promoter       T3 promoter: promoter for bacteriophage T3 RNA polymerase
