[The description below was written by a language model from this plasmid's Addgene catalogue record and pLannotate feature annotations shown in this document.]
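Description:
TFORF0293 is a lentiviral mammalian expression plasmid built on the pLX_TRC317 backbone that carries the human transcription factor MEF2A as a synthesized open reading frame of about 1.4 kb. It belongs to a barcoded transcription factor ORF collection: each construct pairs one ORF with a unique 24-bp barcode so that the overexpressed factor can be identified by sequencing in pooled screens. In bacteria the roughly 9.7 kb plasmid is maintained through a high-copy ColE1/pUC-type origin and ampicillin resistance (β-lactamase); an f1 origin and remnants of a lac/lacZα cloning region flanked by T3 and T7 promoters are also present. The depositor notes that the plasmid can recombine during propagation.

The viral portion has a third-generation, self-inactivating layout. An RSV promoter fused to a truncated HIV-1 5' LTR drives production of the genomic RNA, followed by the Ψ packaging signal with a gag fragment, the Rev response element for Rev-dependent nuclear export, and a cPPT/CTS. The 3' LTR carries the ΔU3 deletion that silences LTR promoter activity after integration, and an SV40 polyadenylation signal lies downstream. Two expression units sit within the provirus: an SV40 early promoter/origin region driving puromycin N-acetyltransferase for selection of transduced cells, and the strong constitutive EF-1α promoter driving MEF2A. The automated annotation matched the ORF to the mouse Mef2a protein entry, reflecting homology, whereas the catalogue lists the insert as human. A WPRE after the ORF enhances transcript stability and expression. The barcode itself is not annotated in the feature table, although a short U6 promoter-derived fragment lies between the ORF and the WPRE. MEF2A binds MEF2 elements and acts in muscle and neuronal differentiation, fitting the collection's use in directed differentiation screens.
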