Addgene plasmid #142589: TFORF0293
Purpose: Lentiviral vector for overexpressing transcription factor ORFs with unique 24-bp barcodes. Barcodes facilitate identification of transcription factors in pooled screens.
Depositing lab: Feng Zhang. Depositing organization: Broad Institute. Publication: A transcription factor atlas of directed differentiation. Joung J, Ma S, Tay T, Geiger-Schuller KR, Kirchgatterer PC, Verdine VK, Guo B, Arias-Garcia MA, Allen WE, Singh A, Kuksenko O, Abudayyeh OO, Gootenberg JS, Fu Z, Macrae RK, Buenrostro JD, Regev A, Zhang F. Cell. 2023 Jan 5;186(1):209-229.e26. doi: 10.1016/j.cell.2022.11.026. PubMed 36608654.
Backbone
  Vector backbone: pLX_TRC317
  Backbone manufacturer: Broad Institute Genetic Perturbation Platform
  Backbone size w/o insert (bp): 8264
  Vector type: Mammalian Expression, Lentiviral
  Selectable markers: Puromycin
Growth in bacteria
  Bacterial resistance: Ampicillin, 100 μg/mL
  Growth temperature: 37°C
  Growth strain: NEB Stable
  Copy number: High Copy
Gene/Insert
  Gene/Insert name: MEF2A
  Species: H. sapiens (human)
  Insert size (bp): 1415
  Entrez Gene: MEF2A (a.k.a. ADCAD1, RSRFC4, RSRFC9, mef2)
  Promoter: EF1a
  Cloning method: Unknown
  Sequencing primers: 5′ GGGTGGAGACTGAAGTTAGGCCAG; 3′ CACATAGCGTAAAAGGAGCAACATAG
Terms and licenses: Academic/Nonprofit Terms; Industry Terms: Not Available to Industry
Depositor comments: XM_011521586,NM_001130927,ENST00000558812 . The transcription factor ORF portion of this plasmid was synthesized by Genewiz. Please test multiple small colonies in case of plasmid recombination. To make this collection available in a timely manner, a portion of this collection was not fully sequenced by Addgene. If an Addgene verified full plasmid sequence is not available, please contact us prior to placing an order to request the full sequence.
How to cite: TFORF0293 was a gift from Feng Zhang (Addgene plasmid # 142589 ; http://n2t.net/addgene:142589 ; RRID:Addgene_142589)
