>Addgene plasmid #142589 | TFORF0293 | depositor partial sequence | sequence record 279905 | Insert
ACCGCCACCATGGGGCGGAAGAAAATACAAATCACACGCATAATGGATGAAAGGAACCGACAGACTTTAA
GAAAGAAAGGCCTTAATGGTTGTGAGAGCCCTGATGCTGACGATTACTTTGAGCACAGTCCACTCTCGGA
GGACAGATTCAGCAAACTAAATGAAGATAGTGATTTTATTTTCAAACGAGGCCCTCCTGGTCTGCCACCT
CAGAACTTTTCAATGTCTGTCACAGTTCCAGTGACCAGCCCCAATGCTTTGTCCTACACTAACCCAGGGA
GTTCACTGGTGTCCCCATCTTTGGCAGCCAGCTCAACGTTAACAGATTCAAGCATGCTCTCTCCACCTCA
AACCACATTACATAGAAATGTGTCTCCTGGAGCTCCTCAGAGACCACCAAGTACTGGCAATGCAGGTGGG
ATGTTGAGCACTACAGACCTCACAGTGCCAAATGGAGCTGGAAGCAGTCCAGTGGGGAATGGATTTGTAA
ACTCAAGAGCTTCTCCAAATTTGATTGGAGCTACTGGTGCAAATAGCTTAGGCAAAGTCATGCCTACAAA
GTCTCCCCCTCCACCAGGTGGTGGTAATCTTGGAATGAACAGTAGGAAACCAGATCTTCGAGTTGTCATC
CCCCCTTCAAGCAAGGGCATGATGCCTCCACTATCGGAGGAAGAGGAATTGGAGTTGAATACCCAGAGGA
TCAGTAGTTCTCAAGCCACTCAACCTCTTGCTACCCCAGTCGTGTCTGTGACAACCCCAAGCTTGCCTCC
GCAAGGACTTGTGTACTCAGCAATGCCGACTGCCTACAACACTGATTATTCACTGACCAGCGCTGACCTG
TCAGCCCTTCAAGGCTTCAACTCGCCAGGAATGCTGTCGCTGGGACAGGTGTCGGCCTGGCAGCAGCACC
ACCTAGGACAAGCAGCCCTCAGCTCTCTTGTTGCTGGAGGGCAGTTATCTCAGGGTTCCAATTTATCCAT
TAATACCAACCAAAACATCAGCATCAAGTCCGAACCGATTTCACCTCCTCGGGATCGTATGACCCCATCG
GGCTTCCAGCAGCAGCAGCAGCAGCAGCAGCAGCAGCAGCCGCCGCCACCACCGCAGCCCCAGCCACAAC
CCCCGCAGCCCCAGCCCCGACAGGAAATGGGGCGCTCCCCTGTGGACAGTCTGAGCAGCTCTAGTAGCTC
CTATGATGGCAGTGATCGGGAGGATCCACGGGGCGACTTCCATTCTCCAATTGTGCTTGGCCGACCCCCA
AACACTGAGGACAGAGAAAGCCCTTCTGTAAAGCGAATGAGGATGGACGCGTGGGTGACCTAGTAATGAA
CTAGTCCGTAACTTGAAAGTATTTCGATTTCTTGGCTTTATATATCTTGTGGAAAGGACGAGAATCTCGG
CAACGGCATGGGTTA
