>Addgene plasmid #142589 | TFORF0293 | depositor partial sequence | sequence record 279906 | Barcode
GAATCTCGGCAACGGCATGGGTTA
